Addgene plasmid #35620: pTAT2.1
Purpose: (Empty Backbone)
Depositing lab: Steven Dowdy. Depositing organization: University of California, San Diego (UCSD). Publication: Transducible TAT-HA fusogenic peptide enhances escape of TAT-fusion proteins after lipid raft macropinocytosis. Wadia JS, Stan RV, Dowdy SF. Nat Med. 2004 Mar;10(3):310-5. Epub 2004 Feb 8. 10.1038/nm996 PubMed 14770178.
Backbone
  Vector backbone: pET28b
  Backbone manufacturer: EMD biosciences
  Backbone size (bp): 5368
  Modifications to backbone: TAT domain (RKKRRQRRR) added between 6xHIS and MCS (BamHI-EcoRI-SacI-SalI-HindIII-NotI-XhoI). See attached map for cloning information.
  Vector type: Bacterial Expression
  Promoter: T7
  Tag / fusion protein: 6xHIS (N terminal on backbone); TAT (N terminal on backbone); 6xHIS (C terminal on backbone)
Growth in bacteria
  Bacterial resistance: Kanamycin, 50 μg/mL
  Growth temperature: 37°C
  Growth strain: DH5alpha
  Copy number: Unknown
Terms and licenses: Academic/Nonprofit Terms; Industry Terms: Not Available to Industry
How to cite: pTAT2.1 was a gift from Steven Dowdy (Addgene plasmid # 35620 ; http://n2t.net/addgene:35620 ; RRID:Addgene_35620)
