[The description below was written by a language model from this plasmid's Addgene catalogue record.]
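Description:
pTAT2.1 is an empty bacterial expression backbone derived from pET28b and designed for producing recombinant proteins fused to the TAT protein transduction domain. It is propagated in standard E. coli cloning strains under kanamycin selection. The record lists the parent backbone as about 5.4 kb and the copy number as unknown, and no feature table is provided, so the origin of replication and other backbone elements are not itemised beyond what the pET28b parentage implies.

Expression is driven by the T7 promoter, so protein production requires a host that supplies T7 RNA polymerase. The key modification is the insertion of the short, arginine-rich basic TAT domain between the N-terminal 6xHis tag and the multiple cloning site, which offers BamHI, EcoRI, SacI, SalI, HindIII, NotI and XhoI sites. An open reading frame cloned in frame into this polylinker is therefore expressed as a 6xHis-TAT-protein fusion. A second, C-terminal 6xHis tag is also available on the backbone if the insert is cloned without a stop codon and kept in frame. The His tags allow purification by immobilised metal affinity chromatography, while the TAT peptide acts as a cell-penetrating sequence that promotes uptake of the purified fusion protein into mammalian cells.

No insert is present. The associated publication concerns the uptake of TAT-fusion proteins by lipid raft macropinocytosis and their escape from the endocytic compartment. This is consistent with use of the vector to generate transducible proteins for direct delivery to cells without transfection.
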