>Addgene plasmid #35620 | pTAT2.1 | addgene partial sequence | sequence record 44598 | T7 5'-TAATACGACTCACTATAGGG-3'
TATTTTGTTTACTTTAAGAAGGAGATATACCATGGGCAGCAGCCATCATCATCATCATCACAGCAGCGGC
CTGGTGCCGCGCGGCAGCCATATGAGGAAGAAGCGGAGACAGCGACGAAGAGGCTCGGATCCGAATTCGA
GCTCCGTCGACAAGCTTGCGGCCGCACTCGAGCACCACCACCACCACCACTGAGATCCGGCTGCTAACAA
AGCCCGAAAGGAAGCTGAGTTGGCTGCTGCCACCGCTGAGCAATAACTAGCATAACCCCTTGGGGCCTCT
AAACGGGTCTTGAGGGGTTTTTTGCTGAAAGGAGGAACTATATCCGGATTGGCGAATGGG
[124 nt withheld, positions 341-464]
C
[91 nt withheld, positions 466-556]
A
[49 nt withheld, positions 558-606]
CCTTTGACGTTGGAGTCCACGTTCTTT
[37 nt withheld, positions 634-670]
ACCCTATCTCGGTCTATTCTTTTGATTTATAAGGGATTTTGCCGATTTCGGCCTATTGGTTAAAAAATGA
GCTGATTTAACAAAAATTTAACGCGAATTTTAACAAAATATTAACGCTTACAATTTAGGTGGCACTTTTC
GG
